>Addgene plasmid #90590 | CDC25C B5.2 gRNA | addgene full sequence | sequence record 183302 | Addgene NGS Result
CGCAGCCGAACGACCGAGCGCAGCGAGTCAGTGAGCGAGGAAGCGGAAGAGCGCCCAATACGCAAACCGC
CTCTCCCCGCGCGTTGGCCGATTCATTAATGCAGCTGGCACGACAGGTTTCCCGACTGGAAAGCGGGCAG
TGAGCGCAACGCAATTAATGTGAGTTAGCTCACTCATTAGGCACCCCAGGCTTTACACTTTATGCTTCCG
GCTCGTATGTTGTGTGGAATTGTGAGCGGATAACAATTTCACACAGGAAACAGCTATGACCATGATTACG
CCAAGCGCGCAATTAACCCTCACTAAAGGGAACAAAAGCTGGAGCTGCAAGCTTAATGTAGTCTTATGCA
ATACTCTTGTAGTCTTGCAACATGGTAACGATGAGTTAGCAACATGCCTTACAAGGAGAGAAAAAGCACC
GTGCATGCCGATTGGTGGAAGTAAGGTGGTACGATCGTGCCTTATTAGGAAGGCAACAGACGGGTCTGAC
ATGGATTGGACGAACCACTGAATTGCCGCATTGCAGAGATATTGTATTTAAGTGCCTAGCTCGATACATA
AACGGGTCTCTCTGGTTAGACCAGATCTGAGCCTGGGAGCTCTCTGGCTAACTAGGGAACCCACTGCTTA
AGCCTCAATAAAGCTTGCCTTGAGTGCTTCAAGTAGTGTGTGCCCGTCTGTTGTGTGACTCTGGTAACTA
GAGATCCCTCAGACCCTTTTAGTCAGTGTGGAAAATCTCTAGCAGTGGCGCCCGAACAGGGACTTGAAAG
CGAAAGGGAAACCAGAGGAGCTCTCTCGACGCAGGACTCGGCTTGCTGAAGCGCGCACGGCAAGAGGCGA
GGGGCGGCGACTGGTGAGTACGCCAAAAATTTTGACTAGCGGAGGCTAGAAGGAGAGAGATGGGTGCGAG
AGCGTCAGTATTAAGCGGGGGAGAATTAGATCGCGATGGGAAAAAATTCGGTTAAGGCCAGGGGGAAAGA
AAAAATATAAATTAAAACATATAGTATGGGCAAGCAGGGAGCTAGAACGATTCGCAGTTAATCCTGGCCT
GTTAGAAACATCAGAAGGCTGTAGACAAATACTGGGACAGCTACAACCATCCCTTCAGACAGGATCAGAA
GAACTTAGATCATTATATAATACAGTAGCAACCCTCTATTGTGTGCATCAAAGGATAGAGATAAAAGACA
CCAAGGAAGCTTTAGACAAGATAGAGGAAGAGCAAAACAAAAGTAAGACCACCGCACAGCAAGCGGCCGC
TGATCTTCAGACCTGGAGGAGGAGATATGAGGGACAATTGGAGAAGTGAATTATATAAATATAAAGTAGT
AAAAATTGAACCATTAGGAGTAGCACCCACCAAGGCAAAGAGAAGAGTGGTGCAGAGAGAAAAAAGAGCA
GTGGGAATAGGAGCTTTGTTCCTTGGGTTCTTGGGAGCAGCAGGAAGCACTATGGGCGCAGCGTCAATGA
CGCTGACGGTACAGGCCAGACAATTATTGTCTGGTATAGTGCAGCAGCAGAACAATTTGCTGAGGGCTAT
TGAGGCGCAACAGCATCTGTTGCAACTCACAGTCTGGGGCATCAAGCAGCTCCAGGCAAGAATCCTGGCT
GTGGAAAGATACCTAAAGGATCAACAGCTCCTGGGGATTTGGGGTTGCTCTGGAAAACTCATTTGCACCA
CTGCTGTGCCTTGGAATGCTAGTTGGAGTAATAAATCTCTGGAACAGATTTGGAATCACACGACCTGGAT
GGAGTGGGACAGAGAAATTAACAATTACACAAGCTTAATACACTCCTTAATTGAAGAATCGCAAAACCAG
CAAGAAAAGAATGAACAAGAATTATTGGAATTAGATAAATGGGCAAGTTTGTGGAATTGGTTTAACATAA
CAAATTGGCTGTGGTATATAAAATTATTCATAATGATAGTAGGAGGCTTGGTAGGTTTAAGAATAGTTTT
TGCTGTACTTTCTATAGTGAATAGAGTTAGGCAGGGATATTCACCATTATCGTTTCAGACCCACCTCCCA
ACCCCGAGGGGACCCAGAGAGGGCCTATTTCCCATGATTCCTTCATATTTGCATATACGATACAAGGCTG
TTAGAGAGATAATTAGAATTAATTTGACTGTAAACACAAAGATATTAGTACAAAATACGTGACGTAGAAA
GTAATAATTTCTTGGGTAGTTTGCAGTTTTAAAATTATGTTTTAAAATGGACTATCATATGCTTACCGTA
ACTTGAAAGTATTTCGATTTCTTGGCTTTATATATCTTGTGGAAAGGACGAAACACCGACATCTGGACAG
ACGGTAAGTTTAAGAGCTATGCTGGAAACAGCATAGCAAGTTTAAATAAGGCTAGTCCGTTATCAACTTG
AAAAAGTGGCACCGAGTCGGTGCTTTTTTTGAATTCTAGATCTTGAGACAAATGGCAGTATTCATCCACA
ATTTTAAAAGAAAAGGGGGGATTGGGGGGTACAGTGCAGGGGAAAGAATAGTAGACATAATAGCAACAGA
CATACAAACTAAAGAATTACAAAAACAAATTACAAAAATTCAAAATTTTCGGGTTTATTACAGGGACAGC
AGAGATCCACTTTGGCGCCGGCTCGAGTGGCTCCGGTGCCCGTCAGTGGGCAGAGCGCACATCGCCCACA
GTCCCCGAGAAGTTGGGGGGAGGGGTCGGCAATTGAACCGGTGCCTAGAGAAGGTGGCGCGGGGTAAACT
GGGAAAGTGATGTCGTGTACTGGCTCCGCCTTTTTCCCGAGGGTGGGGGAGAACCGTATATAAGTGCAGT
AGTCGCCGTGAACGTTCTTTTTCGCAACGGGTTTGCCGCCAGAACACAGGTGTCGTGACGCGGGATCCGC
CACCATGACCGAGTACAAGCCCACGGTGCGCCTCGCCACCCGCGACGACGTCCCCAGGGCCGTACGCACC
CTCGCCGCCGCGTTCGCCGACTACCCCGCCACGCGCCACACCGTCGATCCGGACCGCCACATCGAGCGGG
TCACCGAGCTGCAAGAACTCTTCCTCACGCGCGTCGGGCTCGACATCGGCAAGGTGTGGGTCGCGGACGA
CGGCGCCGCGGTGGCGGTCTGGACCACGCCGGAGAGCGTCGAAGCGGGGGCGGTGTTCGCCGAGATCGGC
CCGCGCATGGCCGAGTTGAGCGGTTCCCGGCTGGCCGCGCAGCAACAGATGGAAGGCCTCCTGGCGCCGC
ACCGGCCCAAGGAGCCCGCGTGGTTCCTGGCCACCGTCGGAGTCTCGCCCGACCACCAGGGCAAGGGTCT
GGGCAGCGCCGTCGTGCTCCCCGGAGTGGAGGCGGCCGAGCGCGCCGGGGTGCCCGCCTTCCTGGAGACC
TCCGCGCCCCGCAACCTCCCCTTCTACGAGCGGCTCGGCTTCACCGTCACCGCCGACGTCGAGGTGCCCG
AAGGACCGCGCACCTGGTGCATGACCCGCAAGCCCGGTGCCTGAACGCGTTAAGTCGACAATCAACCTCT
GGATTACAAAATTTGTGAAAGATTGACTGGTATTCTTAACTATGTTGCTCCTTTTACGCTATGTGGATAC
GCTGCTTTAATGCCTTTGTATCATGCTATTGCTTCCCGTATGGCTTTCATTTTCTCCTCCTTGTATAAAT
CCTGGTTGCTGTCTCTTTATGAGGAGTTGTGGCCCGTTGTCAGGCAACGTGGCGTGGTGTGCACTGTGTT
TGCTGACGCAACCCCCACTGGTTGGGGCATTGCCACCACCTGTCAGCTCCTTTCCGGGACTTTCGCTTTC
CCCCTCCCTATTGCCACGGCGGAACTCATCGCCGCCTGCCTTGCCCGCTGCTGGACAGGGGCTCGGCTGT
TGGGCACTGACAATTCCGTGGTGTTGTCGGGGAAATCATCGTCCTTTCCTTGGCTGCTCGCCTGTGTTGC
CACCTGGATTCTGCGCGGGACGTCCTTCTGCTACGTCCCTTCGGCCCTCAATCCAGCGGACCTTCCTTCC
CGCGGCCTGCTGCCGGCTCTGCGGCCTCTTCCGCGTCTTCGCCTTCGCCCTCAGACGAGTCGGATCTCCC
TTTGGGCCGCCTCCCCGCGTCGACTTTAAGACCAATGACTTACAAGGCAGCTGTAGATCTTAGCCACTTT
TTAAAAGAAAAGGGGGGACTGGAAGGGCTAATTCACTCCCAACGAAGACAAGATCTGCTTTTTGCTTGTA
CTGGGTCTCTCTGGTTAGACCAGATCTGAGCCTGGGAGCTCTCTGGCTAACTAGGGAACCCACTGCTTAA
GCCTCAATAAAGCTTGCCTTGAGTGCTTCAAGTAGTGTGTGCCCGTCTGTTGTGTGACTCTGGTAACTAG
AGATCCCTCAGACCCTTTTAGTCAGTGTGGAAAATCTCTAGCAGTACGTATAGTAGTTCATGTCATCTTA
TTATTCAGTATTTATAACTTGCAAAGAAATGAATATCAGAGAGTGAGAGGAACTTGTTTATTGCAGCTTA
TAATGGTTACAAATAAAGCAATAGCATCACAAATTTCACAAATAAAGCATTTTTTTCACTGCATTCTAGT
TGTGGTTTGTCCAAACTCATCAATGTATCTTATCATGTCTGGCTCTAGCTATCCCGCCCCTAACTCCGCC
CATCCCGCCCCTAACTCCGCCCAGTTCCGCCCATTCTCCGCCCCATGGCTGACTAATTTTTTTTATTTAT
GCAGAGGCCGAGGCCGCCTCGGCCTCTGAGCTATTCCAGAAGTAGTGAGGAGGCTTTTTTGGAGGCCTAG
GGACGTACCCAATTCGCCCTATAGTGAGTCGTATTACGCGCGCTCACTGGCCGTCGTTTTACAACGTCGT
GACTGGGAAAACCCTGGCGTTACCCAACTTAATCGCCTTGCAGCACATCCCCCTTTCGCCAGCTGGCGTA
ATAGCGAAGAGGCCCGCACCGATCGCCCTTCCCAACAGTTGCGCAGCCTGAATGGCGAATGGG
[124 nt withheld, positions 4964-5087]
C
[91 nt withheld, positions 5089-5179]
A
[49 nt withheld, positions 5181-5229]
CCTTTGACGTTGGAGTCCACGTTCTTT
[37 nt withheld, positions 5257-5293]
ACCCTATCTCGGTCTATTCTTTTGATTTATAAGGGATTTTGCCGATTTCGGCCTATTGGTTAAAAAATGA
GCTGATTTAACAAAAATTTAACGCGAATTTTAACAAAATATTAACGCTTACAATTTAGGTGGCACTTTTC
GGGGAAATGTGCGCGGAACCCCTATTTGTTTATTTTTCTAAATACATTCAAATATGTATCCGCTCATGAG
ACAATAACCCTGATAAATGCTTCAATAATATTGAAAAAGGAAGAGTATGAGTATTCAACATTTCCGTGTC
GCCCTTATTCCCTTTTTTGCGGCATTTTGCCTTCCTGTTTTTGCTCACCCAGAAACGCTGGTGAAAGTAA
AAGATGCTGAAGATCAGTTGGGTGCACGAGTGGGTTACATCGAACTGGATCTCAACAGCGGTAAGATCCT
TGAGAGTTTTCGCCCCGAAGAACGTTTTCCAATGATGAGCACTTTTAAAGTTCTGCTATGTGGCGCGGTA
TTATCCCGTATTGACGCCGGGCAAGAGCAACTCGGTCGCCGCATACACTATTCTCAGAATGACTTGGTTG
AGTACTCACCAGTCACAGAAAAGCATCTTACGGATGGCATGACAGTAAGAGAATTATGCAGTGCTGCCAT
AACCATGAGTGATAACACTGCGGCCAACTTACTTCTGACAACGATCGGAGGACCGAAGGAGCTAACCGCT
TTTTTGCACAACATGGGGGATCATGTAACTCGCCTTGATCGTTGGGAACCGGAGCTGAATGAAGCCATAC
CAAACGACGAGCGTGACACCACGATGCCTGTAGCAATGGCAACAACGTTGCGCAAACTATTAACTGGCGA
ACTACTTACTCTAGCTTCCCGGCAACAATTAATAGACTGGATGGAGGCGGATAAAGTTGCAGGACCACTT
CTGCGCTCGGCCCTTCCGGCTGGCTGGTTTATTGCTGATAAATCTGGAGCCGGTGAGCGTGGGTCTCGCG
GTATCATTGCAGCACTGGGGCCAGATGGTAAGCCCTCCCGTATCGTAGTTATCTACACGACGGGGAGTCA
GGCAACTATGGATGAACGAAATAGACAGATCGCTGAGATAGGTGCCTCACTGATTAAGCATTGGTAACTG
TCAGACCAAGTTTACTCATATATACTTTAGATTGATTTAAAACTTCATTTTTAATTTAAAAGGATCTAGG
TGAAGATCCTTTTTGATAATCTCATGACCAAAATCCCTTAACGTGAGTTTTCGTTCCACTGAGCGTCAGA
CCCCGTAGAAAAGATCAAAGGATCTTCTTGAGATCCTTTTTTTCTGCGCGTAATCTGCTGCTTGCAAACA
AAAAAACCACCGCTACCAGCGGTGGTTTGTTTGCCGGATCAAGAGCTACCAACTCTTTTTCCGAAGGTAA
CTGGCTTCAGCAGAGCGCAGATACCAAATACTGTTCTTCTAGTGTAGCCGTAGTTAGGCCACCACTTCAA
GAACTCTGTAGCACCGCCTACATACCTCGCTCTGCTAATCCTGTTACCAGTGGCTGCTGCCAGTGGCGAT
AAGTCGTGTCTTACCGGGTTGGACTCAAGACGATAGTTACCGGATAAGGCGCAGCGGTCGGGCTGAACGG
GGGGTTCGTGCACACAGCCCAGCTTGGAGCGAACGACCTACACCGAACTGAGATACCTACAGCGTGAGCT
ATGAGAAAGCGCCACGCTTCCCGAAGGGAGAAAGGCGGACAGGTATCCGGTAAGCGGCAGGGTCGGAACA
GGAGAGCGCACGAGGGAGCTTCCAGGGGGAAACGCCTGGTATCTTTATAGTCCTGTCGGGTTTCGCCACC
TCTGACTTGAGCGTCGATTTTTGTGATGCTCGTCAGGGGGGCGGAGCCTATGGAAAAACGCCAGCAACGC
GGCCTTTTTACGGTTCCTGGCCTTTTGCTGGCCTTTTGCTCACATGTTCTTTCCTGCGTTATCCCCTGAT
TCTGTGGATAACCGTATTACCGCCTTTGAGTGAGCTGATACCGCTCGC
Features (pLannotate 1.2.2; 28 found; start..end, strand, type, name):
      1..49      +  rep_origin     RSF ori (fragment): Plasmids containing the RSF 1030 origin of replication can be propagated in E. coli cells that contain additional plasmids with compatible origins.
     51..143     +  CDS            lacI (fragment): lac repressor; lacI; The lac repressor binds to the lac operator to inhibit transcription in E. coli. This inhibition can be relieved by adding lactose or isopropyl-β-D-thiogalactopyranoside (IPTG).
    156..177     +  protein_bind   CAP binding site: CAP binding activates transcription in the presence of cAMP. E. coli catabolite activator protein
    192..222     +  promoter       lac promoter: promoter for the E. coli lac operon
    230..246     +  protein_bind   lac operator: The lac repressor binds to the lac operator to inhibit transcription in E. coli. This inhibition can be relieved by adding lactose or isopropyl-β-D-thiogalactopyranoside (IPTG). lac repressor encoded by lacI
    291..309     +  promoter       T3 promoter: promoter for bacteriophage T3 RNA polymerase
    337..563     +  promoter       RSV promoter: Rous sarcoma virus enhancer/promoter
    564..744     +  LTR            5' LTR (truncated): truncated 5' long terminal repeat (LTR) from HIV-1
    791..916     +  misc_feature   HIV-1 Ψ: packaging signal of human immunodeficiency virus type 1
    900..1263    +  CDS            HIV-1 gag (fragment): gag protein from human immunodeficiency virus 1; gag
   1409..1642    +  misc_feature   RRE: The Rev response element (RRE) of HIV-1 allows for Rev-dependent mRNA export from the nucleus to the cytoplasm.
   2019..2045    +  CDS            Rev (fragment): human immunodeficiency virus 1 (HIV-1) Rev protein; rev; enhances nuclear export of unspliced and incompletely spliced viral mRNAs
   2049..2289    +  promoter       U6 promoter: RNA polymerase III promoter for human U6 snRNA
   2336..2403    +  misc_RNA       tracrRNA (fragment): trans-activating CRISPR RNA for the Streptococcus pyogenes CRISPR/Cas9 system
   2452..2569    +  misc_feature   cPPT/CTS: central polypurine tract and central termination sequence of HIV-1
   2638..2849    +  promoter       EF-1α core promoter: core promoter for human elongation factor EF-1α
   2875..3474    +  CDS            PuroR (fragment): puromycin N-acetyltransferase; pac from Streptomyces; confers resistance to puromycin
   3490..4078    +  misc_feature   WPRE: woodchuck hepatitis virus posttranscriptional regulatory element
   4129..4148    +  misc_feature   cPPT/CTS (fragment): central polypurine tract and central termination sequence of HIV-1
   4150..4383    +  LTR            3' LTR (ΔU3): self-inactivating 3' long terminal repeat (LTR) from HIV-1
   4461..4582    +  polyA_signal   SV40 poly(A) signal: SV40 polyadenylation signal
   4622..4757    +  rep_origin     SV40 ori: SV40 origin of replication
   4778..4796    -  promoter       T7 promoter: promoter for bacteriophage T7 RNA polymerase
   4804..4959    +  CDS            lacZα (fragment): LacZα fragment of β-galactosidase; lacZ fragment
   4964..5392    +  rep_origin     f1 ori (sequence partly withheld): f1 bacteriophage origin of replication; arrow indicates direction of (+) strand synthesis
   5445..5549    +  promoter       AmpR promoter: bla
   5550..6410    +  CDS            AmpR: β-lactamase; bla; confers resistance to ampicillin, carbenicillin, and related antibiotics
   6581..7169    +  rep_origin     ori: high-copy-number ColE1/pMB1/pBR322/pUC origin of replication
