[The description below was written by a language model from this plasmid's Addgene catalogue record and pLannotate feature annotations shown in this document.]
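Description:
CDC25C B5.2 gRNA is a third-generation lentiviral CRISPR guide plasmid built on the pLenti-sgRNA backbone and designed to target human CDC25C. In bacteria it is maintained through a high-copy ColE1/pUC-type origin and selected with ampicillin via the β-lactamase gene. An f1 origin, an SV40 origin and poly(A) signal, and leftover lac/T3/T7 cloning-vector elements also sit outside the viral region. The sequenced record is 7,301 nt, shorter than the 9,151 bp listed for the empty backbone. One plausible reason is loss of a stuffer fragment when the guide was cloned between the two BsmBI sites, which are destroyed in the process, but the record does not explain the difference.

The transfer cassette is flanked by an RSV promoter-driven truncated HIV-1 5' LTR and a self-inactivating ΔU3 3' LTR. The RSV hybrid LTR makes genomic RNA production Tat-independent, which is what defines the third-generation design. The packaging signal Ψ, a gag fragment, the Rev response element and a cPPT/CTS support packaging, nuclear export and transduction. Within this cassette, a human U6 RNA polymerase III promoter drives the CDC25C spacer fused to the S. pyogenes guide RNA scaffold. Downstream, an EF-1α core promoter expresses puromycin N-acetyltransferase for selection of transduced mammalian cells, followed by WPRE to enhance transcript expression.

No Cas9 is encoded, so the nuclease must be supplied separately in the target cells. The plasmid belongs to a series of guides used for a large-scale analysis of cell-cycle gene knockouts in human cell lines, including how p53 shapes the responses to those defects. The depositor notes that the listed guide sequence includes the 5' cloning overhang as well as the spacer.
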