Addgene plasmid #90590: CDC25C B5.2 gRNA
Purpose: 3rd generation lentiviral gRNA plasmid targeting human CDC25C
Depositing lab: Iain Cheeseman. Depositing organization: Whitehead Institute for Biomedical Research. Publication: Large-Scale Analysis of CRISPR/Cas9 Cell-Cycle Knockouts Reveals the Diversity of p53-Dependent Responses to Cell-Cycle Defects. McKinley KL, Cheeseman IM. Dev Cell. 2017 Feb 27;40(4):405-420.e2. doi: 10.1016/j.devcel.2017.01.012. Epub 2017 Feb 16. PubMed 28216383.
Backbone
  Vector backbone: pLenti-sgRNA
  Backbone manufacturer: Eric Lander & David Sabatini labs (Addgene plasmid #71409)
  Backbone size w/o insert (bp): 9151
  Vector type: Lentiviral, CRISPR
  Selectable markers: Puromycin
Growth in bacteria
  Bacterial resistance: Ampicillin, 100 μg/mL
  Growth temperature: 37°C
  Growth strain: NEB Stable
  Copy number: Unknown
Gene/Insert
  Gene/Insert name: CDC25C (Guide Designation B5.2) (alt name: pKMKO series)
  gRNA/shRNA sequence: CACCGACATCTGGACAGACGGTAA
  Species: H. sapiens (human)
  Promoter: U6
  Cloning method: Restriction Enzyme; 5′ cloning site BsmBI (destroyed during cloning); 3′ cloning site BsmBI (destroyed during cloning)
  Sequencing primers: 5′ hU6-F (5'-GAGGGCCTATTTCCCATGATT-3'); 3′ EF1a-R (5'-CACGGCGACTACTGCACTTA-3')
Terms and licenses: Academic/Nonprofit Terms; Industry Terms: Not Available to Industry
Depositor comments: Please note that gRNA target sequence listed is not strictly the 20nt spacer sequence, but also contains the 5' BsmBI overhang. For more information about knockout human cell lines generated using this plasmid, please see http://cellcycleknockouts.wi.mit.edu/ .
How to cite: CDC25C B5.2 gRNA was a gift from Iain Cheeseman (Addgene plasmid # 90590 ; http://n2t.net/addgene:90590 ; RRID:Addgene_90590)
